>Addgene plasmid #17301 | pCMV-PV-NES-GFP | addgene full sequence | sequence record 138190 | Addgene assembled sequence
GTACCGAATTCACATTGATTATTGAGTAGTTATTAATAGTAATCAATTACGGGGTCATTAGTTCATAGCC
CATATATGGAGTTCCGCGTTACATAACTTACGGTAAATGGCCCGCCTGGCTGACCGCCCAACGACCCCCG
CCCATTGACGTCAATAATGACGTATGTTCCCATAGTAACGCCAATAGGGACTTTCCATTGACGTCAATGG
GTGGAGTATTTACGGTAAACTGCCCACTTGGCAGTACATCAAGTGTATCATATGCCAAGTACGCCCCCTA
TTGACGTCAATGACGGTAAATGGCCCGCCTGGCATTATGCCCAGTACATGACCTTATGGGACTTTCCTAC
TTGGCAGTACATCTACGGTTAGTCATCGCTATTACCATAGTGATGCGGTTTTGGCAGTACATCAATGGGC
GTGGATAGCGGTTTGACTCACGGGGATTTCCAAGTCTCCACCCCATTGACGTCAATGGGAGTTTGTTTTG
GCACCAAAATCAACGGGACTTTCCAAAATGTCGTAACAACTCCGCCCCATTGACGCAAATGGGCGGTAGG
CGTGTACGGTGGGAGGTCTATATAAGCAGAGCTTTCTGGCTAACTAGAGAACCCGTGGCCACCATGGCCC
AGGTGCAGCTGCAGGTCGACGCATTACAAAAAAAATTAGAAGAATTAGAATTAGATGAAATGTCGATGAC
AGACTTGCTCAGCGCTGAGGACATCAAGAAGGCGATAGGAGCCTTTACTGCTGCAGACTCCTTCGACCAC
AAAAAGTTCTTCCAGATGGTGGGCCTGAAGAAAAAGAGTGCGGATGATGTGAAGAAGGTGTTCCACATTC
TGGACAAAGACAAAAGTGGCTTCATTGAGGAGGATGAGCTGGGGTCCATTCTGAAGGGCTTCTCCTCAGA
TGCCAGAGACTTGTCTGCTAAGGAAACAAAGACGCTGATGGCTGCTGGAGACAAGGACGGGGACGGCAAG
ATTGGGGTTGAAGAATTCTCCACTCTGGTGGCCGAAAGCGCGGCCGCAATGGCTAGCAAAGGAGAAGAAC
TTTTCACTGGAGTTGTCCCAATTCTTGTTGAATTAGATGGTGATGTTAATGGGCACAAATTTTCTGTCAG
TGGAGAGGGTGAAGGTGATGCTACATACGGAAAGCTTACCCTTAAATTTATTTGCACTACTGGAAAACTA
CCTGTTCCATGGCCAACACTTGTCACTACTTTCTCTTATGGTGTTCAATGCTTTTCCCGTTATCCGGATC
ATATGAAACGGCATGACTTTTTCAAGAGTGCCATGCCCGAAGGTTATGTACAGGAACGCACTATATCTTT
CAAAGATGACGGGAACTACAAGACGCGTGCTGAAGTCAAGTTTGAAGGTGATACCCTTGTTAATCGTATC
GAGTTAAAAGGTATTGATTTTAAAGAAGATGGAAACATTCTCGGACACAAACTCGAGTACAACTATAACT
CACACAATGTATACATCACGGCAGACAAACAAAAGAATGGAATCAAAGCTAACTTCAAAATTCGCCACAA
CATTGAAGATGGATCCGTTCAACTAGCAGACCATTATCAACAAAATACTCCAATTGGCGATGGCCCTGTC
CTTTTACCAGACAACCATTACCTGTCGACACAATCTGCCCTTTCGAAAGATCCCAACGAAAAGCGTGACC
ACATGGTCCTTCTTGAGTTTGTAACTGCTGCTGGGATTACACATGGCATGGATGAGCTCTACAAAGCGGC
CGCAGAACAAAAACTCATCTCAGAAGAGGATCTGAATGGGGCCGCATAGTCTAGAAGCTCGCTGATCAGC
CTCGACTGTGCCTTCTAGTTGCCAGCCATCTGTTGTTTGCCCCTCCCCCGTGCCTTCCTTGACCCTGGAA
GGTGCCACTCCCACTGTCCTTTCCTAATAAAATGAGGAAATTGCATCGCATTGTCTGAGTAGGTGTCATT
CTATTCTGGGGGGTGGGGTGGGGCAGGACAGCAAGGGGGAGGATTGGGAAGACAATAGCAGGCATGCTGG
GGATGGCCCGGGCTCTATGGCTTCTGAGGCGGAAAGAACCAGCTGGGGCTCTAGGGGGTATCCCC
[124 nt withheld, positions 2096-2219]
C
[72 nt withheld, positions 2221-2292]
TCCCCCAAAAAACTTGATTA
[49 nt withheld, positions 2313-2361]
CCTTTGACGTTGGAGTCCACGTTCTTT
[37 nt withheld, positions 2389-2425]
ACCCTATCTCGGTCTATTCTTTTGATTTATAAGGGATTTTGCCGATTTCGGCCTATTGGTTAAAAAATGA
GCTGATTTAACAAAAATTTAACGCGAATTAATTCTGTGGAATGTGTGTCAGTTAGGGTGTGGAAAGTCCC
CAGGCTCCCCAGCAGGCAGAAGTATGCAAAGCATGCATCTCAATTAGTCAGCAACCAGGTGTGGAAAGTC
CCCAGGCTCCCCAGCAGGCAGAAGTATGCAAAGCATGCATCTCAATTAGTCAGCAACCATAGTCCCGCCC
CTAACTCCGCCCATCCCGCCCCTAACTCCGCCCAGTTCCGCCCATTCTCCGCCCCTAGGCTGACTAATTT
TTTTTATTTATGCAGAGGCCGAGGCCGCCTCTGCCTCTGAGCTATTCCAGAAGTAGTGAGGAGGCTTTTT
TGGAGGCCTAGGCTTTTGCAAAAAGCTCCCCCCCCGGGAGGTCCACAATGGTTGAACAAGATGGATTGCA
CGCAGGTTCTCCGGCCGCTTGGGTGGAGAGGCTATTCGGCTATGACTGGGCACAACAGACAATCGGCTGC
TCTGATGCCGCCGTGTTCCGGCTGTCAGCGCAGGGGCGCCCGGTTCTTTTTGTCAAGACCGACCTGTCCG
GTGCCCTGAATGAACTCCAGGACGAGGCAGCGCGGCTATCGTGGCTGGCCACGACGGGCGTTCCTTGCGC
AGCTGTGCTCGACGTTGTCACTGAAGCGGGAAGGGACTGGCTGCTATTGGGCGAAGTGCCGGGGCAGGAT
CTCCTGTCATCTCACCTTGCTCCTGCCGAGAAAGTATCCATCATGGCTGATGCAATGCGGCGGCTGCATA
CGCTTGATCCGGCTACCTGCCCATTCGACCACCAAGCGAAACATCGCATCGAGCGAGCACGTACTCGGAT
GGAAGCCGGTCTTGTCGATCAGGATGATCTGGACGAAGAGCATCAGGGGCTCGCGCCAGCCGAACTGTTC
GCCAGGCTCAAGGCGCGTATGCCCGACGGCGAGGATCTCGTCGTGACTCATGGCGATGCCTGCTTGCCGA
ATATCATGGTGGAAAATGGCCGCTTTTCTGGATTCATCGACTGTGGCCGGCTGGGTGTGGCGGACCGCTA
TCAGGACATAGCGTTGGCTACCCGTGATATTGCTGAAGAGCTTGGCGGCGAATGGGCTGACCGCTTCCTC
GTGCTTTACGGTATCGCCGCTCCCGATTCGCAGCGCATCGCCTTCTATCGCCTTCTTGACGAGTTCTTCT
GAGCGGGACTCTGGGGTTCGAAATGACCGACCAAGCGACGCCCAACCTGCCATCACGAGATTTCGATTCC
ACCGCCGCCTTCTATGAAAGGTTGGGCTTCGGAATCGTTTTCCGGGACGCCGGCTGGATGATCCTCCAGC
GCGGGGATCTCATGCTGGAGTTCTTCGCCCACCCCAACTTGTTTATTGCAGCTTATAATGGTTACAAATA
AAGCAATAGCATCACAAATTTCACAAATAAAGCATTTTTTTCACTGCATTCTAGTTGTGGTTTGTCCAAA
CTCATCAATGTATCTTATCATGTCTGTATACCGTCGATCTTTCCGCTTCCTCGCTCACTGACTCGCTGCG
CTCGGTCGTTCGGCTGCGGCGAGCGGTATCAGCTCACTCAAAGGCGGTAATACGGTTATCCACAGAATCA
GGGGATAACGCAGGAAAGAACATGTGAGCAAAAGGCCAGCAAAAGGCCAGGAACCGTAAAAAGGCCGCGT
TGCTGGCGTTTTTCCATAGGCTCCGCCCCCCTGACGAGCATCACAAAAATCGACGCTCAAGTCAGAGGTG
GCGAAACCCGACAGGACTATAAAGATACCAGGCGTTTCCCCCTGGAAGCTCCCTCGTGCGCTCTCCTGTT
CCGACCCTGCCGCTTACCGGATACCTGTCCGCCTTTCTCCCTTCGGGAAGCGTGGCGCTTTCTCATAGCT
CACGCTGTAGGTATCTCAGTTCGGTGTAGGTCGTTCGCTCCAAGCTGGGCTGTATGCACGAACCCCCCGT
TCAGCCCGACCGCTGCGCCTTATCCGGTAACTATCGTCTTGAGTCCAACCCGGTAAGACACGACTTATCG
CCACTGGCAGCAGCCACTGGTAACAGGATTAGCAGAGCGAGGTATGTAGGCGGTGCTACAGAGTTCTTGA
AGTGGTGGCCTAACTACGGCTACACTAGAAGAACAGTATTTGGTATCTGCGCTCTGCTGAAGCCAGTTAC
CTTCGGAAAAAGAGTTGGTAGCTCTTGATCCGGCAAACAAACCACCGCTGGTAGCGGTGGTTTTTTTGTT
TGCAAGCAGCAGATTACGCGCAGAAAAAAAGGATCTCAAGAAGATCCTTTGATCTTTTCTACGGGGTCTG
ACGCTCAGTGGAACGAAAACTCACGTTAAGGGATTTTGGTCATGAGATTATCAAAAAGGATCTTCACCTA
GATCCTTTTAAATTAAAAATGAAGTTTTAAATCAATCTAAAGTATATATGAGTAAACTTGGTCTGACAGT
TACCAATGCTTAATCAGTGAGGCACCTATCTCAGCGATCTGTCTATTTCGTTCATCCATAGTTGCCTGAC
TCCCCGTCGTGTAGATAACTACGATACGGGAGGGCTTACCATCTGGCCCCAGTGCTGCAATGATACCGCG
AGACCCACGCTCACCGGCTCCAGATTTATCAGCAATAAACCAGCCAGCCGGAAGGGCCGAGCGCAGAAGT
GGTCCTGCAACTTTATCCGCCTCCATCCAGTCTATTAATTGTTGCCGGGAAGCTAGAGTAAGTAGTTCGC
CAGTTAATAGTTTGCGCAACGTTGTTGCCATTGCTACAGGCATCGTGGTGTCACGCTCGTCGTTTGGTAT
GGCTTCATTCAGCTCCGGTTCCCAACGATCAAGGCGAGTTACATGATCCCCCATGTTGTGCAAAAAAGCG
GTTAGCTCCTTCGGTCCTCCGATCGTTGTCAGAAGTAAGTTGGCCGCAGTGTTATCACTCATGGTTATGG
CAGCACTGCATAATTCTCTTACTGTCATGCCATCCGTAAGATGCTTTTCTGTGACTGGTGAGTACTCAAC
CAAGTCATTCTGAGAATAGTGTATGCGGCGACCGAGTTGCTCTTGCCCGGCGTCAATACGGGATAATACC
GCGCCACATAGCAGAACTTTAAAAGTGCTCATCATTGGAAAACGTTCTTCGGGGCGAAAACTCTCAAGGA
TCTTACCGCTGTTGAGATCCAGTTCGATGTAACCCACTCGGGCACCCAACTGATCTTCAGCATCTTTTAC
TTTCACCAGCGTTTCTGGGTGAGCAAAAACAGGAAGGCAAAATGCCGCAAAAAAGGGAATAAGGGCGACA
CGGAAATGTTGAATACTCATACTCTTCCTTTTTCAATATTATTGAAGCATTTATCAGGGTTATTGTCTCA
TGAGCGGATACATATTTGAATGTATTTAGAAAAATAAACAAATAGGGGTTCCGCGCACATTTCCCCGAAA
AGTGCCACCTGACGTCAGATCGACGGATCGGGAGATCG
Features (pLannotate 1.2.2; 14 found; start..end, strand, type, name):
     12..388     +  enhancer       CMV enhancer: human cytomegalovirus immediate early enhancer
    390..593     +  promoter       CMV promoter: human cytomegalovirus (CMV) immediate early promoter
    690..1019    +  CDS            Pvalb: PRVA_RAT - Also known as Pva. Experimental evidence at protein level: Swiss-Prot protein existence level 1. In muscle, parvalbumin is thought to be involved in relaxation after contraction. It binds two calcium ions. From Rattus norvegicus (Rat).
   1029..1745    +  CDS            Cycle 3 GFP: Cycle 3 GFP (Crameri et al., 1996) mammalian codon-optimized
   1826..2033    +  polyA_signal   bGH poly(A) signal: bovine growth hormone polyadenylation signal
   2054..2075    +  promoter       SV40 promoter (fragment): SV40 enhancer and early promoter
   2096..2524    +  rep_origin     f1 ori (sequence partly withheld): f1 bacteriophage origin of replication; arrow indicates direction of (+) strand synthesis
   2538..2867    +  promoter       SV40 promoter: SV40 enhancer and early promoter
   2897..3687    +  CDS            NeoR/KanR (fragment): aminoglycoside phosphotransferase from Tn5; aph(3')-II (or nptII); confers resistance to neomycin, kanamycin, and G418 (Geneticin®)
   3708..3866    +  CDS            ble (fragment): BLE_KLEPN - Experimental evidence at protein level: Swiss-Prot protein existence level 1. Binding protein with a strong affinity to the bleomycin family of antibiotics. Binds to CL990; an antimitotic-antibiotic compound. From Klebsiella pneumoniae.
   3861..3982    +  polyA_signal   SV40 poly(A) signal: SV40 polyadenylation signal
   4186..4774    -  rep_origin     ori: high-copy-number ColE1/pMB1/pBR322/pUC origin of replication
   4945..5805    -  CDS            AmpR: β-lactamase; bla; confers resistance to ampicillin, carbenicillin, and related antibiotics
   5806..5910    -  promoter       AmpR promoter: bla
