[The description below was written by a language model from this plasmid's Addgene catalogue record and pLannotate feature annotations shown in this document.]
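Description:
pCMV-PV-NES-GFP is a mammalian expression plasmid built on the pCMV-Myc-Cyto-GFP backbone that expresses rat parvalbumin (Pvalb), a small protein that binds two calcium ions, as a fusion with GFP. It is maintained in E. coli through a high-copy ColE1/pUC-type origin and an ampicillin resistance gene (β-lactamase) under its own promoter. An f1 phage origin is also present, which could allow single-stranded DNA production. For selection in mammalian cells, an SV40 enhancer/early promoter drives a Tn5 aminoglycoside phosphotransferase (NeoR/KanR), followed by an SV40 polyadenylation signal, giving G418 resistance. The short ble fragment annotated just downstream appears to be residual Tn5-derived sequence rather than a functional marker.

The payload is driven by the human cytomegalovirus immediate early enhancer and promoter and terminated by the bovine growth hormone poly(A) signal. The annotated reading frame runs from the parvalbumin coding sequence almost directly into a mammalian codon-optimised Cycle 3 GFP. The construct name indicates a nuclear export signal (NES), and the catalogue lists a C-terminal Myc tag. Neither element is picked up in the automated feature table, so their exact positions cannot be confirmed from the annotation. The assembled sequence is also about 5.96 kb, shorter than the sum of the listed backbone and insert sizes, which suggests the catalogue figures are approximate.

An NES would keep the fusion in the cytoplasm, where parvalbumin can act as a compartment-specific calcium buffer while GFP reports expression and localisation. The associated publication examined the need for nuclear calcium in EGF-mediated activation of the transcription factor Elk-1. This fits use of the plasmid to dampen cytosolic calcium signals selectively and so separate cytoplasmic from nuclear calcium-dependent signalling.
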