Addgene plasmid #17301: pCMV-PV-NES-GFP
Depositing lab: Anton Bennett. Depositing organization: Yale University. Publication: Epidermal growth factor-mediated activation of the ETS domain transcription factor Elk-1 requires nuclear calcium. Pusl T, Wu JJ, Zimmerman TL, Zhang L, Ehrlich BE, Berchtold MW, Hoek JB, Karpen SJ, Nathanson MH, Bennett AM. J Biol Chem. 2002 Jul 26. 277(30):27517-27. 10.1074/jbc.M203002200 PubMed 11971908.
Backbone
  Vector backbone: pCMV-Myc-Cyto-GFP
  Backbone size w/o insert (bp): 5900
  Vector type: Mammalian Expression
  Selectable markers: Neomycin (select with G418)
Growth in bacteria
  Bacterial resistance: Ampicillin, 100 μg/mL
  Growth temperature: 37°C
  Growth strain: DH5alpha
  Copy number: High Copy
Gene/Insert
  Gene/Insert name: PV-NES-GFP (alt name: Parvalbumin)
  Species: R. norvegicus (rat)
  Insert size (bp): 1100
  GenBank ID: M12725
  Entrez Gene: Pvalb (a.k.a. PALB1, Pva)
  Tag / fusion protein: Myc (C terminal on insert)
  Cloning method: Restriction Enzyme; 5′ cloning site SaII (not destroyed); 3′ cloning site XbaI (not destroyed)
  Sequencing primers: 5′ pCMV
Terms and licenses: Academic/Nonprofit Terms; Industry Terms: Not Available to Industry
How to cite: pCMV-PV-NES-GFP was a gift from Anton Bennett (Addgene plasmid # 17301 ; http://n2t.net/addgene:17301 ; RRID:Addgene_17301)
