>Addgene plasmid #17301 | pCMV-PV-NES-GFP | addgene partial sequence | sequence record 23250 | CMV-F 5'-CGCAAATGGGCGGTAGGCGTG-3'
GAGACCCGTGGCCACCATGGCCCAGGTGCAGCTGCAGGTCGACGCATTACAAAAAAAATTAGAAGAATTA
GAATTAGATGAAATGTCGATGACAGACTTGCTCAGCGCTGAGGACATCAAGAAGGCGATAGGAGCCTTTA
CTGCTGCAGACTCCTTCGACCACAAAAAGTTCTTCCAGATGGTGGGCCTGAAGAAAAAGAGTGCGGATGA
TGTGAAGAAGGTGTTCCACATTCTGGACAAAGACAAAAGTGGCTTCATTGAGGAGGATGAGCTGGGGTCC
ATTCTGAAGGGCTTCTCCTCAGATGCCAGAGACTTGTCTGCTAAGGAAACAAAGACGCTGATGGCTGCTG
GAGACAAGGACGGGGACGGCAAGATTGGGGTTGAAGAATTCTCCACTCTGGTGGCCGAAAGCGCGGCCGC
AATGGCTAGCAAAGGAGAAGAACTTTTCACTGGAGTTGTCCCAATTCTTGTTGAATTAGATGGTGATGTT
AATGGGCACAAATTTTCTGTCAGTGGAGAGGGTGAAGGTGATGCTACATACGGAAAGCTTACCCTTAAAT
TTATTTGCACTACTGGAAAACTACCTGTTCCATGGCCAACACTTGTCACTACTTTCTCTTATGGTGTTCA
ATGCTTTTCCCGTTATCCGGATCATATGAAACGGCATGACTTTTTCAAGAGTGCCATGCCCGAAGGTTAT
GTACAGGAACGCACTATATCTTTCAAAGATGACGGGAACTACAAGACGCGTGCTGAAGTCA
