>Addgene plasmid #17301 | pCMV-PV-NES-GFP | addgene partial sequence | sequence record 77058 | BGH-rev 5'-TAGAAGGCACAGTCGAGG-3'
CCATTCAGATCCTCTTCTGAGATGAGTTTTTGTTCTGCGGCCGCTTTGTAGAGCTCATCCATGCCATGTG
TAATCCCAGCAGCAGTTACAAACTCAAGAAGGACCATGTGGTCACGCTTTTCGTTGGGATCTTTCGAAAG
GGCAGATTGTGTGGACAGGTAATGGTTGTCTGGTAAAAGGACAGGGCCATCGCCAATTGGAGTATTTTGT
TGATAATGGTCTGCTAGTTGAACGGATCCATCTTCAATGTTGTGGCGAATTTTGAAGTTAGCTTTGATTC
CATTCTTTTGTTTGTCTGCCGTGATGTATACATTGTGTGAGTTATAGTTGTACTCGAGTTTGTGTCCGAG
AATGTTTCCATCTTCTTTAAAATCAATACCTTTTAACTCGATACGATTAACAAGGGTATCACCTTCAAAC
TTGACTTCAGCACGCGTCTTGTAGTTCCCGTCATCTTTGAAAGATATAGTGCGTTCCTGTACATAACCTT
CGGGCATGGCACTCTTGAAAAAGTCATGCCGTTTCATATGATCCGGATAACGGGAAAAGCATTGAACACC
ATAAGAGAAAGTAGTGACAAGTGTTGGCCATGGAACAGGTAGTTTTCCAGTAGTGCAAATAAATTTAAGG
GTAAGCTTTCCGTATGTAGCATCACCTTCACCCTCTCCACTGACAGAAAATTTGTGCCCATTAACATCAC
CATCTAATTCAACAAGAATTGGGACAACTCCAGTGAAAAGTTCTTCTCCTTTGCTAGCCATTGCGGCCGC
GCTTTCGGCCACCAGAGTGGAGAATTCTTCAACCCCAATCTTGCCGTCCCCGTCCTTGTCTCCAGCAGCC
ATCAGCGTCTTTGTTTCCTTAGCAGACAAGTCTCTGGCATCTGAGGAGAAGCCCTTCAGAATGGACCCCA
GCTCATCCTCCTCAATGAAGCCACTTTTGTCTTTGTCCAGAATG
